Addgene plasmid #201442: pPOTv7-blast-mScarletI
Purpose: Trypanosoma brucei PCR only tagging (pPOT) vector for endogenous gene tagging
Depositing lab: Samuel Dean. Publication: A comprehensive toolkit for protein localization and functional analysis in trypanosomatids. Paterou A, Saez Conde J, Tyc J, Sunter JD, Vaughan S, Gull K, Dean S. Open Biol. 2025 Apr;15(4):240361. doi: 10.1098/rsob.240361. Epub 2025 Apr 2. PubMed 40169015.
Backbone
  Vector backbone: pPOT
  Vector type: Unspecified
Growth in bacteria
  Bacterial resistance: Ampicillin, 100 μg/mL
  Growth temperature: 37°C
  Growth strain: NEB Stable
  Copy number: High Copy
Gene/Insert
  Gene/Insert name: mScarlet-I
  Species: Synthetic
  Promoter: read through
  Cloning method: Restriction Enzyme; 5′ cloning site HindIII (not destroyed); 3′ cloning site BamHI (not destroyed)
  Sequencing primers: 5′ cTATGGGTTCTGGTAGTG; 3′ cTTAACTACCCGATCCTG
Terms and licenses: Academic/Nonprofit Terms; Industry Terms: Not Available to Industry
Depositor comments: Please visit https://doi.org/10.1101/2023.04.21.537815 for bioRxiv preprint.
How to cite: pPOTv7-blast-mScarletI was a gift from Samuel Dean (Addgene plasmid # 201442 ; http://n2t.net/addgene:201442 ; RRID:Addgene_201442)
