[The description below was written by a language model from this plasmid's Addgene catalogue record and pLannotate feature annotations shown in this document.]
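Description:
pPOTv7-blast-mScarletI is a PCR-only tagging (pPOT) template plasmid for endogenous gene tagging in Trypanosoma brucei. It is not an expression vector in the usual sense. It serves as a template from which tagging amplicons are generated by PCR, normally with long primers that add homology to the target locus so that the product integrates by homologous recombination. In bacteria it is maintained as a high-copy plasmid through a ColE1/pUC-type origin and selected with ampicillin via the bla gene and its promoter. The 5,518 nt backbone also carries standard cloning-vector remnants: an f1 origin, lacZα and lacI fragments, the lac promoter/operator with its CAP site, and flanking T7 and SP6 promoters. None of these has a role in the trypanosome.

The payload sits between the T7 and SP6 promoters and is arranged symmetrically, with a blasticidin S deaminase (bsd) coding sequence, then mScarlet-I, then a second bsd copy, all in the same orientation. mScarlet-I is a synthetic, rapidly maturing monomeric red fluorescent protein, cloned between retained HindIII and BamHI sites, which should allow the tag to be exchanged. Having a resistance marker on either side of the tag fits the pPOT design: amplifying the marker with the tag downstream gives an N-terminal tagging cassette, and amplifying the tag with the marker downstream gives a C-terminal one. The promoter is recorded as "read through", meaning that expression relies on transcription at the integrated locus rather than a dedicated promoter. The unannotated stretches between the coding sequences presumably hold linkers and RNA-processing regions, but the feature table does not identify them. The resulting fusions, selected with blasticidin, are used for protein localisation and functional analysis in trypanosomatids.
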