Features (pLannotate 1.2.2; 15 found; start..end, strand, type, name):
    675..779     -  promoter       AmpR promoter: bla
    806..856     +  misc_feature   bom (fragment): basis of mobility region from pBR322
    857..1312    -  rep_origin     f1 ori (sequence partly withheld): f1 bacteriophage origin of replication; arrow indicates direction of (+) strand synthesis
   1316..1473    -  CDS            lacZα (fragment): LacZα fragment of β-galactosidase; lacZ fragment
   1476..1494    +  promoter       T7 promoter: promoter for bacteriophage T7 RNA polymerase
   1663..2052    +  CDS            bsd: BSD_ASPTE - Experimental evidence at protein level: Swiss-Prot protein existence level 1. Catalyzes the deamination of the cytosine moiety of the antibiotics blasticidin S, cytomycin and acetylblasticidin S. From Aspergillus terreus.
   2452..3147    +  CDS            mScarlet-I: mScarlet-I is a basic (constitutively fluorescent) red fluorescent protein published in 2016, derived from synthetic construct. It is reported to be a rapidly-maturing monomer with moderate acid sensitivity.
   3550..3939    +  CDS            bsd: BSD_ASPTE - Experimental evidence at protein level: Swiss-Prot protein existence level 1. Catalyzes the deamination of the cytosine moiety of the antibiotics blasticidin S, cytomycin and acetylblasticidin S. From Aspergillus terreus.
   4135..4153    -  promoter       SP6 promoter: promoter for bacteriophage SP6 RNA polymerase
   4195..4211    -  protein_bind   lac operator: The lac repressor binds to the lac operator to inhibit transcription in E. coli. This inhibition can be relieved by adding lactose or isopropyl-β-D-thiogalactopyranoside (IPTG). lac repressor encoded by lacI
   4219..4249    -  promoter       lac promoter: promoter for the E. coli lac operon
   4264..4285    -  protein_bind   CAP binding site: CAP binding activates transcription in the presence of cAMP. E. coli catabolite activator protein
   4298..4390    -  CDS            lacI (fragment): lac repressor; lacI; The lac repressor binds to the lac operator to inhibit transcription in E. coli. This inhibition can be relieved by adding lactose or isopropyl-β-D-thiogalactopyranoside (IPTG).
   4573..5161    -  rep_origin     ori: high-copy-number ColE1/pMB1/pBR322/pUC origin of replication
   5332..674     -  CDS            AmpR (across the origin): β-lactamase; bla; confers resistance to ampicillin, carbenicillin, and related antibiotics
>Addgene plasmid #201442 | pPOTv7-blast-mScarletI | addgene full sequence | sequence record 403333 | Addgene NGS Result
GCCGGAAGGGCCGAGCGCAGAAGTGGTCCTGCAACTTTATCCGCCTCCATCCAGTCTATTAATTGTTGCC
GGGAAGCTAGAGTAAGTAGTTCGCCAGTTAATAGTTTGCGCAACGTTGTTGCCATTGCTACAGGCATCGT
GGTGTCACGCTCGTCGTTTGGTATGGCTTCATTCAGCTCCGGTTCCCAACGATCAAGGCGAGTTACATGA
TCCCCCATGTTGTGCAAAAAAGCGGTTAGCTCCTTCGGTCCTCCGATCGTTGTCAGAAGTAAGTTGGCCG
CAGTGTTATCACTCATGGTTATGGCAGCACTGCATAATTCTCTTACTGTCATGCCATCCGTAAGATGCTT
TTCTGTGACTGGTGAGTACTCAACCAAGTCATTCTGAGAATAGTGTATGCGGCGACCGAGTTGCTCTTGC
CCGGCGTCAATACGGGATAATACCGCGCCACATAGCAGAACTTTAAAAGTGCTCATCATTGGAAAACGTT
CTTCGGGGCGAAAACTCTCAAGGATCTTACCGCTGTTGAGATCCAGTTCGATGTAACCCACTCGTGCACC
CAACTGATCTTCAGCATCTTTTACTTTCACCAGCGTTTCTGGGTGAGCAAAAACAGGAAGGCAAAATGCC
GCAAAAAAGGGAATAAGGGCGACACGGAAATGTTGAATACTCATACTCTTCCTTTTTCAATATTATTGAA
GCATTTATCAGGGTTATTGTCTCATGAGCGGATACATATTTGAATGTATTTAGAAAAATAAACAAATAGG
GGTTCCGCGCACATTTCCCCGAAAAGTGCCACCTGATGCGGTGTGAAATACCGCACAGATGCGTAAGGAG
AAAATACCGCATCAGGAAATTGTAAGCGTTAATATTTTGTTAAAATTCGCGTTAAATTTTTGTTAAATCA
GCTCATTTTTTAACCAATAGGCCGAAATCGGCAAAATCCCTTATAAATCAAAAGAATAGACCGAGATAGG
GT
[37 nt withheld, positions 983-1019]
AAAGAACGTGGACTCCAACGTCAAAGG
[49 nt withheld, positions 1047-1095]
T
[91 nt withheld, positions 1097-1187]
G
[98 nt withheld, positions 1189-1286]
ACTTAATGCGCCGCTACAGGGCGCGTCCATTCGCCATTCAGGCTGCGCAACTGTTGGGAAGGGCGATCGG
TGCGGGCCTCTTCGCTATTACGCCAGCTGGCGAAAGGGGGATGTGCTGCAAGGCGATTAAGTTGGGTAAC
GCCAGGGTTTTCCCAGTCACGACGTTGTAAAACGACGGCCAGTGAATTGTAATACGACTCACTATAGGGC
GAATTGGGCCCGTATAATGCAGACCTGCTGCAAGCTAGGGGCACAGCAAGGTCTTCTGAAATTCATGTTT
TTTTTTTTTTTACTCTGCATTGCAGTCTCCGCTCTTATTTAGTTTTGCTTTACGTAAGGTCTCGTTGCTG
CCATAAAATAAGCTCTAGTGGAATTCATGCCTTTGTCTCAAGAAGAATCCACCCTCATTGAAAGAGCAAC
GGCTACAATCAACAGCATCCCCATCTCTGAAGACTACAGCGTCGCCAGCGCAGCTCTCTCTAGCGACGGC
CGCATCTTCACTGGTGTCAATGTATATCATTTTACTGGGGGACCTTGTGCAGAACTCGTGGTGCTGGGCA
CTGCTGCTGCTGCGGCAGCTGGCAACCTGACTTGTATCGTCGCGATCGGAAATGAGAACAGGGGCATCTT
GAGCCCCTGCGGACGGTGCCGACAGGTGCTTCTCGACCTGCATCCTGGGATCAAAGCCATAGTGAAGGAC
AGTGATGGACAGCCGACGGCAGTTGGGATTCGTGAATTGCTGCCCTCTGGTTATGTGTGGGAGGGCTAAC
CATGGTGCCCATTTAGTTGGCCTTTCCCTTGTCTCGTGTCTTTTCCGTGGAAAGGTTCCCGGAGTAATCT
GATGGCACAGCAGGGAGGTGCGCCTGCAGGTTGGTTAGGAAGGGGGGATGATGTAAAAGAAGAAAATGGG
GGGATTCGAGCCCCACGCGTTGCTCAAGCTGTGTAGCGCAGGCGTTTCCTTACATATTTCTCTAACAGGC
ACGGAAGCCTAACAAATACACTTGGCTTATTTTTTTGCCCCCTCATGTCTTGTACAAATATTTGCGATAG
CTTAGCTATCAGCCACATTAATCAAACAAGTATACCAACAAGCCCGAAAACAGAAACTCAACTGCAACGG
GTACCTATGGGTTCTGGTAGTGGTTCCGGTTCCGGTTCTAAGCTTATGGTATCAAAGGGCGAAGCAGTAA
TCAAGGAGTTCATGCGGTTTAAGGTACACATGGAGGGTTCCATGAATGGCCATGAATTTGAGATCGAAGG
AGAGGGGGAAGGGCGTCCTTACGAAGGAACACAAACAGCTAAACTTAAGGTAACTAAGGGGGGACCCCTC
CCCTTTTCCTGGGACATACTGTCACCACAATTCATGTACGGCAGCCGAGCCTTTATAAAACATCCAGCTG
ATATACCCGATTATTATAAGCAAAGTTTTCCCGAGGGCTTTAAGTGGGAAAGGGTCATGAACTTCGAGGA
CGGGGGTGCGGTAACTGTAACCCAAGACACCTCTCTCGAAGACGGGACGCTTATTTATAAGGTGAAACTC
CGGGGGACCAATTTTCCCCCTGACGGACCTGTCATGCAGAAGAAGACAATGGGCTGGGAGGCGTCCACAG
AGCGCCTGTATCCGGAGGATGGCGTACTTAAGGGTGACATAAAAATGGCACTTCGTTTGAAGGACGGTGG
CCGTTATCTCGCTGACTTTAAGACAACTTATAAGGCGAAAAAGCCGGTACAGATGCCAGGAGCATACAAT
GTTGACCGCAAATTGGACATCACCAGCCACAACGAAGACTATACCGTCGTTGAACAGTACGAACGGAGTG
AAGGGAGGCACAGTACAGGCGGGATGGACGAATTGTATAAAGGATCCGGATCAGGATCTGGATCAGGATC
GGGTAGTTAAGAGCTCCGCTGCGCTTAAATGTCTTTCATTATAATCAATGTATAACCTTTATGTAGTATT
TCAATCTATGCCGCTGTGTACGTGCACTGCGGTGCCTATCCTTCGGCATTAGAGAGTCACTGTTTGTGTA
GATCGTAGCTGCATGTCTGACATCTGGTTCATTAGTGCCGTTTTGAGTCTGCACTGTTGTGCAACTTGAT
ATTCATCACTGCACACCAACCGTGTGTTTCCTCCTTTGGGTGCACCCTTTAATCCTTGTCTTCTCCTTTT
TTGTCTCTTTCCCCCTCGAAAAGGTGTCAAACTACTGCCGCATAAACTACGGTTATCCCAAATTTAAGAG
AAAGCAATAAAGCATCAGCTAGCATGCCTTTGTCTCAAGAAGAATCCACCCTCATTGAAAGAGCAACGGC
TACAATCAACAGCATCCCCATCTCTGAAGACTACAGCGTCGCCAGCGCAGCTCTCTCTAGCGACGGCCGC
ATCTTCACTGGTGTCAATGTATATCATTTTACTGGGGGACCTTGTGCAGAACTCGTGGTGCTGGGCACTG
CTGCTGCTGCGGCAGCTGGCAACCTGACTTGTATCGTCGCGATCGGAAATGAGAACAGGGGCATCTTGAG
CCCCTGCGGACGGTGCCGACAGGTGCTTCTCGATCTGCATCCTGGGATCAAAGCCATAGTGAAGGACAGT
GATGGACAGCCGACGGCAGTTGGGATTCGTGAATTGCTGCCCTCTGGTTATGTGTGGGAGGGCTAACTCG
AGTGCCCATTTAGTTGGCTTTTCCCTTGTCTCGTGTCTTTTCCGTGGAAAGGTTCCCGGAGTAATCTGAT
GGCACAGCAGGGAGGTGCGCCTGCAGGTTGGTTAGGAAGGGGGGATGATGTAAAAGAAGAAAATGGGGGG
ATTCGAGCCCCGCACAGGTCTCTCAAATTGGATGCATAGCTTGAGTATTCTATAGTGTCACCTAAATAGC
TTGGCGTAATCATGGTCATAGCTGTTTCCTGTGTGAAATTGTTATCCGCTCACAATTCCACACAACATAC
GAGCCGGAAGCATAAAGTGTAAAGCCTGGGGTGCCTAATGAGTGAGCTAACTCACATTAATTGCGTTGCG
CTCACTGCCCGCTTTCCAGTCGGGAAACCTGTCGTGCCAGCTGCATTAATGAATCGGCCAACGCGCGGGG
AGAGGCGGTTTGCGTATTGGGCGCTCTTCCGCTTCCTCGCTCACTGACTCGCTGCGCTCGGTCGTTCGGC
TGCGGCGAGCGGTATCAGCTCACTCAAAGGCGGTAATACGGTTATCCACAGAATCAGGGGATAACGCAGG
AAAGAACATGTGAGCAAAAGGCCAGCAAAAGGCCAGGAACCGTAAAAAGGCCGCGTTGCTGGCGTTTTTC
CATAGGCTCCGCCCCCCTGACGAGCATCACAAAAATCGACGCTCAAGTCAGAGGTGGCGAAACCCGACAG
GACTATAAAGATACCAGGCGTTTCCCCCTGGAAGCTCCCTCGTGCGCTCTCCTGTTCCGACCCTGCCGCT
TACCGGATACCTGTCCGCCTTTCTCCCTTCGGGAAGCGTGGCGCTTTCTCATAGCTCACGCTGTAGGTAT
CTCAGTTCGGTGTAGGTCGTTCGCTCCAAGCTGGGCTGTGTGCACGAACCCCCCGTTCAGCCCGACCGCT
GCGCCTTATCCGGTAACTATCGTCTTGAGTCCAACCCGGTAAGACACGACTTATCGCCACTGGCAGCAGC
CACTGGTAACAGGATTAGCAGAGCGAGGTATGTAGGCGGTGCTACAGAGTTCTTGAAGTGGTGGCCTAAC
TACGGCTACACTAGAAGAACAGTATTTGGTATCTGCGCTCTGCTGAAGCCAGTTACCTTCGGAAAAAGAG
TTGGTAGCTCTTGATCCGGCAAACAAACCACCGCTGGTAGCGGTGGTTTTTTTGTTTGCAAGCAGCAGAT
TACGCGCAGAAAAAAAGGATCTCAAGAAGATCCTTTGATCTTTTCTACGGGGTCTGACGCTCAGTGGAAC
GAAAACTCACGTTAAGGGATTTTGGTCATGAGATTATCAAAAAGGATCTTCACCTAGATCCTTTTAAATT
AAAAATGAAGTTTTAAATCAATCTAAAGTATATATGAGTAAACTTGGTCTGACAGTTACCAATGCTTAAT
CAGTGAGGCACCTATCTCAGCGATCTGTCTATTTCGTTCATCCATAGTTGCCTGACTCCCCGTCGTGTAG
ATAATTACGATACGGGAGGGCTTACCATCTGGCCCCAGTGCTGCAATGATACCGCGAGACCCACGCTCAC
CGGCTCCAGATTTATCAGCAATAAACCAGCCA
